Addgene plasmid #231229: CA-0212 CMVTO-hIL2-rens-del.3
Purpose: CleaveIL-2_loop2_del
Depositing lab: Xiaojing Gao. Depositing organization: Stanford University. Publication: Orthogonalized human protease control of secreted signals. Aldrete CA, Call CC, Sant'Anna LE, Vlahos AE, Pei J, Cong Q, Gao XJ. Nat Chem Biol. 2025 Jan 15. doi: 10.1038/s41589-024-01831-x. PubMed 39814991.
Backbone
  Vector backbone: CMVTO-FlpIn
  Vector type: Mammalian Expression
Growth in bacteria
  Bacterial resistance: Ampicillin, 100 μg/mL
  Growth temperature: 37°C
  Growth strain: DH5alpha
  Copy number: High Copy
Gene/Insert
  Gene/Insert name: hIL2-rens-del.3
  Species: H. sapiens (human)
  Mutation: L80F, R81D, L85V, I86V, I92F
  Entrez Gene: IL2 (a.k.a. IL-2, TCGF, lymphokine)
  Cloning method: Ligation Independent Cloning
Terms and licenses: Academic/Nonprofit Terms; Industry Terms: Not Available to Industry
How to cite: CA-0212 CMVTO-hIL2-rens-del.3 was a gift from Xiaojing Gao (Addgene plasmid # 231229 ; http://n2t.net/addgene:231229 ; RRID:Addgene_231229)
