[The description below was written by a language model from this plasmid's Addgene catalogue record and pLannotate feature annotations shown in this document.]
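Description:
CA-0212 CMVTO-hIL2-rens-del.3 is a 5.6 kb mammalian expression plasmid built on the CMVTO-FlpIn backbone. In bacteria it is maintained through a high-copy ColE1/pUC-type origin and selected with ampicillin via the β-lactamase gene. Short fragments of the lac promoter/operator region, lacI, the f1 origin, the bom site and a ble coding sequence are also annotated, and appear to be backbone remnants rather than functional parts.

The expression cassette places the human cytomegalovirus immediate-early enhancer and promoter upstream of two short tet operator matches, an arrangement consistent with a tetracycline-repressible "CMV-TO" promoter. This would be constitutive in ordinary cells and doxycycline- or tetracycline-inducible in cells expressing the Tet repressor. It drives an engineered human interleukin-2 coding sequence, terminated by the bovine growth hormone polyadenylation signal. The insert carries the substitutions L80F, R81D, L85V, I86V and I92F, and the stated purpose, "CleaveIL-2_loop2_del", together with the insert name, suggests a deletion variant in which a protease-sensitive element has been engineered into the second loop of IL-2. The record does not spell out the identity of the cleavage site or the extent of the deletion.

Downstream, an FRT site sits directly in front of a hygromycin resistance gene with no complete annotated promoter of its own (only a short SV40 promoter fragment lies upstream), followed by the SV40 polyadenylation signal. This is the usual Flp-In layout, in which FLP-mediated recombination into a genomic FRT landing pad supplies the promoter and start codon needed for hygromycin selection of single-copy stable integrants. The associated work concerns control of secreted signals by orthogonalized human proteases, so the construct likely serves to test protease-regulated IL-2 activity by transient transfection or in stable lines.
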