Features (pLannotate 1.2.2; 22 found; start..end, strand, type, name):
    570..1430    -  CDS            AmpR: β-lactamase; bla; confers resistance to ampicillin, carbenicillin, and related antibiotics
   1431..1535    -  promoter       AmpR promoter: bla
   1594..1646    -  misc_feature   bom (fragment): basis of mobility region from pBR322
   1796..2175    +  enhancer       CMV enhancer: human cytomegalovirus immediate early enhancer
   2176..2379    +  promoter       CMV promoter: human cytomegalovirus (CMV) immediate early promoter
   2381..2400    +  promoter       PLtetO-1 promoter (fragment): modified phage lambda PL promoter with tet operator sites (Lutz and Bujard, 1997)
   2402..2421    +  promoter       PLtetO-1 promoter (fragment): modified phage lambda PL promoter with tet operator sites (Lutz and Bujard, 1997)
   2429..2462    +  promoter       TRE3GV promoter (fragment): 3rd-generation Tet-responsive promoter that can be activated by binding of Tet-On® 3G, optimized for retroviral and lentiviral vectors
   2552..3028    +  CDS            IL2: IL2_HUMAN - Experimental evidence at protein level: Swiss-Prot protein existence level 1. Produced by T-cells in response to antigenic or mitogenic stimulation, this protein is required for T-cell proliferation and other activities crucial to regulation of the immune response. Can stimulate B-cells, monocytes, lymphokine-activated killer cells, natural killer cells, and glioma cells. From Homo sapiens (Human).
   3128..3352    +  polyA_signal   bGH poly(A) signal: bovine growth hormone polyadenylation signal
   3368..3391    +  polyA_signal   bGH poly(A) signal (fragment): bovine growth hormone polyadenylation signal
   3395..3416    +  promoter       SV40 promoter (fragment): SV40 enhancer and early promoter
   3437..3670    +  rep_origin     f1 ori (fragment) (sequence partly withheld): f1 bacteriophage origin of replication; arrow indicates direction of (+) strand synthesis
   3675..3722    +  protein_bind   FRT: FLP-mediated recombination occurs in the 8-bp core sequence TCTAGAAA (Turan and Bode, 2011). FLP recombinase from the Saccharomyces cerevisiae 2μ plasmid
   3730..4752    +  CDS            HygR: aminoglycoside phosphotransferase from E. coli; aph(4)-Ia; confers resistance to hygromycin
   4762..4887    +  CDS            ble (fragment): BLE_KLEPN - Experimental evidence at protein level: Swiss-Prot protein existence level 1. Binding protein with a strong affinity to the bleomycin family of antibiotics. Binds to CL990; an antimitotic-antibiotic compound. From Klebsiella pneumoniae.
   4882..5003    +  polyA_signal   SV40 poly(A) signal: SV40 polyadenylation signal
   5076..5092    -  protein_bind   lac operator: The lac repressor binds to the lac operator to inhibit transcription in E. coli. This inhibition can be relieved by adding lactose or isopropyl-β-D-thiogalactopyranoside (IPTG). lac repressor encoded by lacI
   5100..5130    -  promoter       lac promoter: promoter for the E. coli lac operon
   5145..5166    -  protein_bind   CAP binding site: CAP binding activates transcription in the presence of cAMP. E. coli catabolite activator protein
   5179..5271    -  CDS            lacI (fragment): lac repressor; lacI; The lac repressor binds to the lac operator to inhibit transcription in E. coli. This inhibition can be relieved by adding lactose or isopropyl-β-D-thiogalactopyranoside (IPTG).
   5454..399     -  rep_origin     ori (across the origin): high-copy-number ColE1/pMB1/pBR322/pUC origin of replication
>Addgene plasmid #231229 | CA-0212 CMVTO-hIL2-rens-del.3 | addgene full sequence | sequence record 459262 | Addgene NGS Result
TCTCATAGCTCACGCTGTAGGTATCTCAGTTCGGTGTAGGTCGTTCGCTCCAAGCTGGGCTGTGTGCACG
AACCCCCCGTTCAGCCCGACCGCTGCGCCTTATCCGGTAACTATCGTCTTGAGTCCAACCCGGTAAGACA
CGACTTATCGCCACTGGCAGCAGCCACTGGTAACAGGATTAGCAGAGCGAGGTATGTAGGCGGTGCTACA
GAGTTCTTGAAGTGGTGGCCTAACTACGGCTACACTAGAAGAACAGTATTTGGTATCTGCGCTCTGCTGA
AGCCAGTTACCTTCGGAAAAAGAGTTGGTAGCTCTTGATCCGGCAAACAAACCACCGCTGGTAGCGGTGG
TTTTTTTGTTTGCAAGCAGCAGATTACGCGCAGAAAAAAAGGATCTCAAGAAGATCCTTTGATCTTTTCT
ACGGGGTCTGACGCTCAGTGGAACGAAAACTCACGTTAAGGGATTTTGGTCATGAGATTATCAAAAAGGA
TCTTCACCTAGATCCTTTTAAATTAAAAATGAAGTTTTAAATCAATCTAAAGTATATATGAGTAAACTTG
GTCTGACAGTTACCAATGCTTAATCAGTGAGGCACCTATCTCAGCGATCTGTCTATTTCGTTCATCCATA
GTTGCCTGACTCCCCGTCGTGTAGATAACTACGATACGGGAGGGCTTACCATCTGGCCCCAGTGCTGCAA
TGATACCGCGAGACCCACGCTCACCGGCTCCAGATTTATCAGCAATAAACCAGCCAGCCGGAAGGGCCGA
GCGCAGAAGTGGTCCTGCAACTTTATCCGCCTCCATCCAGTCTATTAATTGTTGCCGGGAAGCTAGAGTA
AGTAGTTCGCCAGTTAATAGTTTGCGCAACGTTGTTGCCATTGCTACAGGCATCGTGGTGTCACGCTCGT
CGTTTGGTATGGCTTCATTCAGCTCCGGTTCCCAACGATCAAGGCGAGTTACATGATCCCCCATGTTGTG
CAAAAAAGCGGTTAGCTCCTTCGGTCCTCCGATCGTTGTCAGAAGTAAGTTGGCCGCAGTGTTATCACTC
ATGGTTATGGCAGCACTGCATAATTCTCTTACTGTCATGCCATCCGTAAGATGCTTTTCTGTGACTGGTG
AGTACTCAACCAAGTCATTCTGAGAATAGTGTATGCGGCGACCGAGTTGCTCTTGCCCGGCGTCAATACG
GGATAATACCGCGCCACATAGCAGAACTTTAAAAGTGCTCATCATTGGAAAACGTTCTTCGGGGCGAAAA
CTCTCAAGGATCTTACCGCTGTTGAGATCCAGTTCGATGTAACCCACTCGTGCACCCAACTGATCTTCAG
CATCTTTTACTTTCACCAGCGTTTCTGGGTGAGCAAAAACAGGAAGGCAAAATGCCGCAAAAAAGGGAAT
AAGGGCGACACGGAAATGTTGAATACTCATACTCTTCCTTTTTCAATATTATTGAAGCATTTATCAGGGT
TATTGTCTCATGAGCGGATACATATTTGAATGTATTTAGAAAAATAAACAAATAGGGGTTCCGCGCACAT
TTCCCCGAAAAGTGCCACCTGACGTCGACGGATCGGGAGATCTCCCGATCCCCTATGGTGCACTCTCAGT
ACAATCTGCTCTGATGCCGCATAGTTAAGCCAGTATCTGCTCCCTGCTTGTGTGTTGGAGGTCGCTGAGT
AGTGCGCGAGCAAAATTTAAGCTACAACAAGGCAAGGCTTGACCGACAATTGCATGAAGAATCTGCTTAG
GGTTAGGCGTTTTGCGCTGCTTCGTACGGGCCAGATATACGCGTTGACATTGATTATTGACTAGTTATTA
ATAGTAATCAATTACGGGGTCATTAGTTCATAGCCCATATATGGAGTTCCGCGTTACATAACTTACGGTA
AATGGCCCGCCTGGCTGACCGCCCAACGACCCCCGCCCATTGACGTCAATAATGACGTATGTTCCCATAG
TAACGCCAATAGGGACTTTCCATTGACGTCAATGGGTGGAGTATTTACGGTAAACTGCCCACTTGGCAGT
ACATCAAGTGTATCATATGCCAAGTACGCCCCCTATTGACGTCAATGACGGTAAATGGCCCGCCTGGCAT
TATGCCCAGTACATGACCTTATGGGACTTTCCTACTTGGCAGTACATCTACGTATTAGTCATCGCTATTA
CCATGGTGATGCGGTTTTGGCAGTACATCAATGGGCGTGGATAGCGGTTTGACTCACGGGGATTTCCAAG
TCTCCACCCCATTGACGTCAATGGGAGTTTGTTTTGGCACCAAAATCAACGGGACTTTCCAAAATGTCGT
AACAACTCCGCCCCATTGACGCAAATGGGCGGTAGGCGTGTACGGTGGGAGGTCTATATAAGCAGAGCTC
TCCCTATCAGTGATAGAGATCTCCCTATCAGTGATAGAGATCGTCGACGAGCTCGTTTAGTGAACCGTCA
GATCGCCTGGAGACGCCATCCACGCTGTTTTGACCTCCATAGAAGACACCGGGACCGATCCAGCCTCCGG
ACTCTAGCGTTTAAACTTAAGCTTCGCCACCATGTACAGGATGCAACTCCTGTCTTGCATTGCACTAAGT
CTTGCACTTGTCACAAACGCTAGCGCACCTACTTCAAGTTCTACAAAGAAAACACAGCTACAACTGGAGC
ATTTACTGCTGGATTTACAGATGATTTTGAATGGAATTAATAATTACAAGAATCCCAAACTCACCAGGAT
GCTCACATTTAAGTTTTACATGCCCAAGAAGGCCACAGAACTGAAACATCTTCAGTGTCTAGAAGAAGAA
CTCAAACCTCTGGAGGAAGTGCTAAATTTAGCTTATATTCACCCATTCCATCTGGTTATTCATAACGAGT
CGCCCAGGGACTTAATCAGCAATATCAACGTAATAGTTCTGGAACTAAAGGGATCTGAAACAACATTCAT
GTGTGAATATGCTGATGAGACAGCAACCATTGTAGAATTTCTGAACAGATGGATTACCTTTTGTCAAAGC
ATCATCTCAACACTGACTTAGGGCCCGAACAAAAACTCATCTCAGAAGAGGATCTGAATAGCGCCGTCGA
CCATCATCATAATCATCATTGAGTTTAAACCCGCTGATCAGCCTCGACTGTGCCTTCTAGTTGCCAGCCA
TCTGTTGTTTGCCCCTCCCCCGTGCCTTCCTTGACCCTGGAAGGTGCCACTCCCACTGTCCTTTCCTAAT
AAAATGAGGAAATTGCATCGCATTGTCTGAGTAGGTGTCATTCTATTCTGGGGGGTGGGGTGGGGCAGGA
CAGCAAGGGGGAGGATTGGGAAGACAATAGCAGGCATGCTGGGGATGCGGTGGGCTCTATGGAGATCTAT
CGATGTTCTGGGGATGCGGTGGGCTCTATGGCTTCTGAGGCGGAAAGAACCAGCTGGGGCTCTAGGGGGT
ATCCCC
[124 nt withheld, positions 3437-3560]
C
[91 nt withheld, positions 3562-3652]
AGGGTGATGGTTCACGTACCTAGAAGTTCCTATTCCGAAGTTCCTATTCTCTAGAAAGTATAGGAACTTC
CTTGGCCAAAAAGCCTGAACTCACCGCGACGTCTGTCGAGAAGTTTCTGATCGAAAAGTTCGACAGCGTC
TCCGACCTGATGCAGCTCTCGGAGGGCGAAGAATCTCGTGCTTTCAGCTTCGATGTAGGAGGGCGTGGAT
ATGTCCTGCGGGTAAATAGCTGCGCCGATGGTTTCTACAAAGATCGTTATGTTTATCGGCACTTTGCATC
GGCCGCGCTCCCGATTCCGGAAGTGCTTGACATTGGGGAATTCAGCGAGAGCCTGACCTATTGCATCTCC
CGCCGTGCACAGGGTGTCACGTTGCAAGACCTGCCTGAAACCGAACTGCCCGCTGTTCTGCAGCCGGTCG
CGGAGGCCATGGATGCGATCGCTGCGGCCGATCTTAGCCAGACGAGCGGGTTCGGCCCATTCGGACCGCA
AGGAATCGGTCAATACACTACATGGCGTGATTTCATATGCGCGATTGCTGATCCCCATGTGTATCACTGG
CAAACTGTGATGGACGACACCGTCAGTGCGTCCGTCGCGCAGGCTCTCGATGAGCTGATGCTTTGGGCCG
AGGACTGCCCCGAAGTCCGGCACCTCGTGCACGCGGATTTCGGCTCCAACAATGTCCTGACGGACAATGG
CCGCATAACAGCGGTCATTGACTGGAGCGAGGCGATGTTCGGGGATTCCCAATACGAGGTCGCCAACATC
TTCTTCTGGAGGCCGTGGTTGGCTTGTATGGAGCAGCAGACGCGCTACTTCGAGCGGAGGCATCCGGAGC
TTGCAGGATCGCCGCGGCTCCGGGCGTATATGCTCCGCATTGGTCTTGACCAACTCTATCAGAGCTTGGT
TGACGGCAATTTCGATGATGCAGCTTGGGCGCAGGGTCGATGCGACGCAATCGTCCGATCCGGAGCCGGG
ACTGTCGGGCGTACACAAATCGCCCGCAGAAGCGCGGCCGTCTGGACCGATGGCTGTGTAGAAGTACTCG
CCGATAGTGGAAACCGACGCCCCAGCACTCGTCCGAGGGCAAAGGAATAGCACGTACTACGAGATTTCGA
TTCCACCGCCGCCTTCTATGAAAGGTTGGGCTTCGGAATCGTTTTCCGGGACGCCGGCTGGATGATCCTC
CAGCGCGGGGATCTCATGCTGGAGTTCTTCGCCCACCCCAACTTGTTTATTGCAGCTTATAATGGTTACA
AATAAAGCAATAGCATCACAAATTTCACAAATAAAGCATTTTTTTCACTGCATTCTAGTTGTGGTTTGTC
CAAACTCATCAATGTATCTTATCATGTCTGTATACCGTCGACCTCTAGCTAGAGCTTGGCGTAATCATGG
TCATAGCTGTTTCCTGTGTGAAATTGTTATCCGCTCACAATTCCACACAACATACGAGCCGGAAGCATAA
AGTGTAAAGCCTGGGGTGCCTAATGAGTGAGCTAACTCACATTAATTGCGTTGCGCTCACTGCCCGCTTT
CCAGTCGGGAAACCTGTCGTGCCAGCTGCATTAATGAATCGGCCAACGCGCGGGGAGAGGCGGTTTGCGT
ATTGGGCGCTCTTCCGCTTCCTCGCTCACTGACTCGCTGCGCTCGGTCGTTCGGCTGCGGCGAGCGGTAT
CAGCTCACTCAAAGGCGGTAATACGGTTATCCACAGAATCAGGGGATAACGCAGGAAAGAACATGTGAGC
AAAAGGCCAGCAAAAGGCCAGGAACCGTAAAAAGGCCGCGTTGCTGGCGTTTTTCCATAGGCTCCGCCCC
CCTGACGAGCATCACAAAAATCGACGCTCAAGTCAGAGGTGGCGAAACCCGACAGGACTATAAAGATACC
AGGCGTTTCCCCCTGGAAGCTCCCTCGTGCGCTCTCCTGTTCCGACCCTGCCGCTTACCGGATACCTGTC
CGCCTTTCTCCCTTCGGGAAGCGTGGCGCTT
